Addgene plasmid #112910: pBoL1P4GA
Purpose: Express a cloned sgRNA from AtU626 promoter
Depositing lab: Wendy Harwood. Depositing organization: John Innes Centre. Publication: Creating Targeted Gene Knockouts in Brassica oleracea Using CRISPR/Cas9. Lawrenson T, Hundleby P, Harwood W. Methods Mol Biol. 2019;1917:155-170. doi: 10.1007/978-1-4939-8991-1_12. PubMed 30610635.
Backbone
  Vector backbone: Unknown
Growth in bacteria
  Bacterial resistance: Ampicillin, 100 μg/mL
  Growth temperature: 37°C
  Growth strain: DH5alpha
  Copy number: High Copy
Gene/Insert
  Gene/Insert name: AtU626 PROMOTER-Laz-sgRNA
  gRNA/shRNA sequence: To be cloned in
  Promoter: AtU626
  Cloning method: Restriction Enzyme; 5′ cloning site Esp3I (not destroyed); 3′ cloning site Esp3I (not destroyed)
  Sequencing primers: 5′ No available; 3′ Not available
Terms and licenses: Academic/Nonprofit Terms; Industry Terms: Not Available to Industry
How to cite: pBoL1P4GA was a gift from Wendy Harwood (Addgene plasmid # 112910 ; http://n2t.net/addgene:112910 ; RRID:Addgene_112910)
