[The description below was written by a language model from this plasmid's Addgene catalogue record and pLannotate feature annotations shown in this document.]
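Description:
pBoL1P4GA is a small (about 3.8 kb) high-copy E. coli plasmid that serves as an sgRNA acceptor for plant CRISPR/Cas9 work, specifically for expressing a user-supplied guide from the Arabidopsis U6-26 (AtU626) small nuclear RNA promoter. The backbone is recorded as unknown. The annotated sequence shows a ColE1/pUC-type origin and an ampicillin resistance gene (β-lactamase with its own promoter), along with remnants of an M13 origin, a lacZα fragment and a T7 promoter. The construct has no plant selectable marker, T-DNA borders or Cas9 gene, so it is a cloning intermediate rather than a transformation vector.

The payload runs from the AtU6 promoter (only a short fragment is recognised by the annotation software) to the Streptococcus pyogenes guide RNA scaffold. A bacterial dropout cassette sits between them. The catalogue names the insert "AtU626 PROMOTER-Laz-sgRNA", which suggests a lacZ stuffer. The feature table instead shows a lac promoter/operator with CAP site driving mRFP1, followed by rrnB T1 and T7Te terminators. The sequenced plasmid therefore appears to carry a red fluorescent marker in that position, and this discrepancy should be noted.

Esp3I, a type IIS enzyme, is listed as the cloning site on both sides. Digestion presumably releases the stuffer so that a target-specific spacer can be ligated directly between promoter and scaffold, and correct clones would then lose the marker. No guide sequence is present as supplied. The associated work concerns targeted gene knockouts in Brassica oleracea, so the finished U6-sgRNA unit is presumably moved into a Cas9-containing plant vector, although the record does not describe that step.
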