Features (pLannotate 1.2.2; 18 found; start..end, strand, type, name):
     47..65      +  promoter       T7 promoter: promoter for bacteriophage T7 RNA polymerase
    251..267     +  promoter       AtU6 promoter (fragment): consensus promoter from the three Arabidopsis U6 snRNA genes (Waibel and Filipowicz, 1990; Nekrasov et al., 2013)
    327..414     +  CDS            lacI (fragment): lac repressor; lacI; The lac repressor binds to the lac operator to inhibit transcription in E. coli. This inhibition can be relieved by adding lactose or isopropyl-β-D-thiogalactopyranoside (IPTG).
    427..448     +  protein_bind   CAP binding site: CAP binding activates transcription in the presence of cAMP. E. coli catabolite activator protein
    463..493     +  promoter       lac promoter: promoter for the E. coli lac operon
    501..517     +  protein_bind   lac operator: The lac repressor binds to the lac operator to inhibit transcription in E. coli. This inhibition can be relieved by adding lactose or isopropyl-β-D-thiogalactopyranoside (IPTG). lac repressor encoded by lacI
    553..1227    +  CDS            mRFP1: mRFP1 is a basic (constitutively fluorescent) red fluorescent protein published in 2002, derived from Discosoma sp.. It is reported to be a somewhat slowly-maturing monomer with low acid sensitivity.
   1275..1346    +  terminator     rrnB T1 terminator: transcription terminator T1 from the E. coli rrnB gene
   1362..1389    +  terminator     T7Te terminator: phage T7 early transcription terminator
   1402..1474    +  misc_RNA       gRNA scaffold: guide RNA scaffold for the Streptococcus pyogenes CRISPR/Cas9 system
   1486..1507    -  protein_bind   attB2 (fragment): mutant version of attB; recombination site for the Gateway® BP reaction BP Clonase™
   1567..1614    -  CDS            lacI (fragment): lac repressor; lacI; The lac repressor binds to the lac operator to inhibit transcription in E. coli. This inhibition can be relieved by adding lactose or isopropyl-β-D-thiogalactopyranoside (IPTG).
   1651..1691    -  rep_origin     RSF ori (fragment): Plasmids containing the RSF 1030 origin of replication can be propagated in E. coli cells that contain additional plasmids with compatible origins.
   1769..2357    -  rep_origin     ori: high-copy-number ColE1/pMB1/pBR322/pUC origin of replication
   2528..3388    -  CDS            AmpR: β-lactamase; bla; confers resistance to ampicillin, carbenicillin, and related antibiotics
   3389..3493    -  promoter       AmpR promoter: bla
   3519..3650    -  rep_origin     M13 ori (fragment): M13 bacteriophage origin of replication; arrow indicates direction of (+) strand synthesis
   3671..38      -  CDS            lacZα (fragment) (across the origin): LacZα fragment of β-galactosidase; lacZ fragment
>Addgene plasmid #112910 | pBoL1P4GA | addgene full sequence | sequence record 222715 | Addgene NGS Result
TTTTCCCAGTCACGACGTTGTAAAACGACGGCCAGTGAGCGCGACGTAATACGACTCACTATAGGGCGAA
TTGGCGGAAGGCCGTCAAGGCCGCATCACTCTGTGGAAGACAATTACCATCTTCATTCTTAAGATATGAA
GATAATCTTCAAAAGGCCCCTGGGAATCTGAAAGAAGAGAAGCAGGCCCATTTATATGGGAAAGAACAAT
AGTATTTCTTATATAGGCCCATTTAAGTTGAAAACAATCTTCAAAAGTCCCACATCGCTTAGATAAGAAA
ACGAAGCTGAGTTTATATACAGCTAGAGTCGAAGTAGTGCGAGACGCAATACGCAAACCGCCTCTCCCCG
CGCGTTGGCCGATTCATTAATGCAGCTGGCACGACAGGTTTCCCGACTGGAAAGCGGGCAGTGAGCGCAA
CGCAATTAATGTGAGTTAGCTCACTCATTAGGCACCCCAGGCTTTACACTTTATGCTTCCGGCTCGTATG
TTGTGTGGAATTGTGAGCGGATAACAATTTCACACATACTAGAGAAAGAGGAGAAATACTAGATGGCTTC
CTCCGAGGACGTTATCAAAGAGTTCATGCGTTTCAAAGTTCGTATGGAAGGTTCCGTTAACGGTCACGAG
TTCGAAATCGAAGGTGAAGGTGAAGGTCGTCCGTACGAAGGTACCCAGACCGCTAAACTGAAAGTTACCA
AAGGTGGTCCGCTGCCGTTCGCTTGGGACATCCTGTCCCCGCAGTTCCAGTACGGTTCCAAAGCTTACGT
TAAACACCCGGCTGACATCCCGGACTACCTGAAACTGTCCTTCCCGGAAGGTTTCAAATGGGAACGTGTT
ATGAACTTCGAGGACGGTGGTGTTGTTACCGTTACCCAGGACTCCTCCCTGCAAGACGGTGAGTTCATCT
ACAAAGTTAAACTGCGTGGTACCAACTTCCCGTCCGACGGTCCGGTTATGCAGAAAAAAACCATGGGTTG
GGAAGCTTCCACCGAACGTATGTACCCGGAGGACGGTGCTCTGAAAGGTGAAATCAAAATGCGTCTGAAA
CTGAAAGACGGTGGTCACTACGACGCTGAAGTTAAAACCACCTACATGGCTAAAAAACCGGTTCAGCTGC
CGGGTGCTTACAAAACCGACATCAAACTGGACATCACCTCCCACAACGAGGACTACACCATCGTTGAACA
GTACGAACGTGCTGAAGGTCGTCACTCCACCGGTGCTTAATAACGCTGATAGTGCTAGTGTAGATCGCTA
CTAGAGCCAGGCATCAAATAAAACGAAAGGCTCAGTCGAAAGACTGGGCCTTTCGTTTTATCTGTTGTTT
GTCGGTGAACGCTCTCTACTAGAGTCACACTGGCTCACCTTCGGGTGGGCCTTTCTGCGTTTATACGTCT
CTTAGAGCTAGAAATAGCAAGTTAAAATAAGGCTAGTCCGTTATCAACTTGAAAAAGTGGCACCGAGTCG
GTGCTTTTTTTCTAGACCCAGCTTTCTTGTACAAAGTTGGCATTACGCTTTACGGGAAAGTCTTCCACGA
AGTGCTGGGCCTCATGGGCCTTCCGCTCACTGCCCGCTTTCCAGTCGGGAAACCTGTCGTGCCAGCTGCA
TTAACATGGTCATAGCTGTTTCCTTGCGTATTGGGCGCTCTCCGCTTCCTCGCTCACTGACTCGCTGCGC
TCGGTCGTTCGGGTAAAGCCTGGGGTGCCTAATGAGCAAAAGGCCAGCAAAAGGCCAGGAACCGTAAAAA
GGCCGCGTTGCTGGCGTTTTTCCATAGGCTCCGCCCCCCTGACGAGCATCACAAAAATCGACGCTCAAGT
CAGAGGTGGCGAAACCCGACAGGACTATAAAGATACCAGGCGTTTCCCCCTGGAAGCTCCCTCGTGCGCT
CTCCTGTTCCGACCCTGCCGCTTACCGGATACCTGTCCGCCTTTCTCCCTTCGGGAAGCGTGGCGCTTTC
TCATAGCTCACGCTGTAGGTATCTCAGTTCGGTGTAGGTCGTTCGCTCCAAGCTGGGCTGTGTGCACGAA
CCCCCCGTTCAGCCCGACCGCTGCGCCTTATCCGGTAACTATCGTCTTGAGTCCAACCCGGTAAGACACG
ACTTATCGCCACTGGCAGCAGCCACTGGTAACAGGATTAGCAGAGCGAGGTATGTAGGCGGTGCTACAGA
GTTCTTGAAGTGGTGGCCTAACTACGGCTACACTAGAAGAACAGTATTTGGTATCTGCGCTCTGCTGAAG
CCAGTTACCTTCGGAAAAAGAGTTGGTAGCTCTTGATCCGGCAAACAAACCACCGCTGGTAGCGGTGGTT
TTTTTGTTTGCAAGCAGCAGATTACGCGCAGAAAAAAAGGATCTCAAGAAGATCCTTTGATCTTTTCTAC
GGGGTCTGACGCTCAGTGGAACGAAAACTCACGTTAAGGGATTTTGGTCATGAGATTATCAAAAAGGATC
TTCACCTAGATCCTTTTAAATTAAAAATGAAGTTTTAAATCAATCTAAAGTATATATGAGTAAACTTGGT
CTGACAGTTACCAATGCTTAATCAGTGAGGCACCTATCTCAGCGATCTGTCTATTTCGTTCATCCATAGT
TGCCTGACTCCCCGTCGTGTAGATAACTACGATACGGGAGGGCTTACCATCTGGCCCCAGTGCTGCAATG
ATACCGCGAGAACCACGCTCACCGGCTCCAGATTTATCAGCAATAAACCAGCCAGCCGGAAGGGCCGAGC
GCAGAAGTGGTCCTGCAACTTTATCCGCCTCCATCCAGTCTATTAATTGTTGCCGGGAAGCTAGAGTAAG
TAGTTCGCCAGTTAATAGTTTGCGCAACGTTGTTGCCATTGCTACAGGCATCGTGGTGTCACGCTCGTCG
TTTGGTATGGCTTCATTCAGCTCCGGTTCCCAACGATCAAGGCGAGTTACATGATCCCCCATGTTGTGCA
AAAAAGCGGTTAGCTCCTTCGGTCCTCCGATCGTTGTCAGAAGTAAGTTGGCCGCAGTGTTATCACTCAT
GGTTATGGCAGCACTGCATAATTCTCTTACTGTCATGCCATCCGTAAGATGCTTTTCTGTGACTGGTGAG
TACTCAACCAAGTCATTCTGAGAATAGTGTATGCGGCGACCGAGTTGCTCTTGCCCGGCGTCAATACGGG
ATAATACCGCGCCACATAGCAGAACTTTAAAAGTGCTCATCATTGGAAAACGTTCTTCGGGGCGAAAACT
CTCAAGGATCTTACCGCTGTTGAGATCCAGTTCGATGTAACCCACTCGTGCACCCAACTGATCTTCAGCA
TCTTTTACTTTCACCAGCGTTTCTGGGTGAGCAAAAACAGGAAGGCAAAATGCCGCAAAAAAGGGAATAA
GGGCGACACGGAAATGTTGAATACTCATACTCTTCCTTTTTCAATATTATTGAAGCATTTATCAGGGTTA
TTGTCTCATGAGCGGATACATATTTGAATGTATTTAGAAAAATAAACAAATAGGGGTTCCGCGCACATTT
CCCCGAAAAGTGCCACCTAAATTGTAAGCGTTAATATTTTGTTAAAATTCGCGTTAAATTTTTGTTAAAT
CAGCTCATTTTTTAACCAATAGGCCGAAATCGGCAAAATCCCTTATAAATCAAAAGAATAGACCGAGATA
GGGTTGAGTGGCCGCTACAGGGCGCTCCCATTCGCCATTCAGGCTGCGCAACTGTTGGGAAGGGCGTTTC
GGTGCGGGCCTCTTCGCTATTACGCCAGCTGGCGAAAGGGGGATGTGCTGCAAGGCGATTAAGTTGGGTA
ACGCCAGGG
