>Addgene plasmid #112910 | pBoL1P4GA | depositor partial sequence | sequence record 212870 | pBoL1P4GA sequence 1448 bps
CACTCTGTGGAAGACAATTACCATCTTCATTCTTAAGATATGAAGATAATCTTCAAAAGGCCCCTGGGAA
TCTGAAAGAAGAGAAGCAGGCCCATTTATATGGGAAAGAACAATAGTATTTCTTATATAGGCCCATTTAA
GTTGAAAACAATCTTCAAAAGTCCCACATCGCTTAGATAAGAAAACGAAGCTGAGTTTATATACAGCTAG
AGTCGAAGTAGTGCGAGACGCAATACGCAAACCGCCTCTCCCCGCGCGTTGGCCGATTCATTAATGCAGC
TGGCACGACAGGTTTCCCGACTGGAAAGCGGGCAGTGAGCGCAACGCAATTAATGTGAGTTAGCTCACTC
ATTAGGCACCCCAGGCTTTACACTTTATGCTTCCGGCTCGTATGTTGTGTGGAATTGTGAGCGGATAACA
ATTTCACACATACTAGAGAAAGAGGAGAAATACTAGATGGCTTCCTCCGAGGACGTTATCAAAGAGTTCA
TGCGTTTCAAAGTTCGTATGGAAGGTTCCGTTAACGGTCACGAGTTCGAAATCGAAGGTGAAGGTGAAGG
TCGTCCGTACGAAGGTACCCAGACCGCTAAACTGAAAGTTACCAAAGGTGGTCCGCTGCCGTTCGCTTGG
GACATCCTGTCCCCGCAGTTCCAGTACGGTTCCAAAGCTTACGTTAAACACCCGGCTGACATCCCGGACT
ACCTGAAACTGTCCTTCCCGGAAGGTTTCAAATGGGAACGTGTTATGAACTTCGAGGACGGTGGTGTTGT
TACCGTTACCCAGGACTCCTCCCTGCAAGACGGTGAGTTCATCTACAAAGTTAAACTGCGTGGTACCAAC
TTCCCGTCCGACGGTCCGGTTATGCAGAAAAAAACCATGGGTTGGGAAGCTTCCACCGAACGTATGTACC
CGGAGGACGGTGCTCTGAAAGGTGAAATCAAAATGCGTCTGAAACTGAAAGACGGTGGTCACTACGACGC
TGAAGTTAAAACCACCTACATGGCTAAAAAACCGGTTCAGCTGCCGGGTGCTTACAAAACCGACATCAAA
CTGGACATCACCTCCCACAACGAGGACTACACCATCGTTGAACAGTACGAACGTGCTGAAGGTCGTCACT
CCACCGGTGCTTAATAACGCTGATAGTGCTAGTGTAGATCGCTACTAGAGCCAGGCATCAAATAAAACGA
AAGGCTCAGTCGAAAGACTGGGCCTTTCGTTTTATCTGTTGTTTGTCGGTGAACGCTCTCTACTAGAGTC
ACACTGGCTCACCTTCGGGTGGGCCTTTCTGCGTTTATACGTCTCTTAGAGCTAGAAATAGCAAGTTAAA
ATAAGGCTAGTCCGTTATCAACTTGAAAAAGTGGCACCGAGTCGGTGCTTTTTTTCTAGACCCAGCTTTC
TTGTACAAAGTTGGCATTACGCTTTACGGGAAAGTCTTCCACGAAGTG
